>Addgene plasmid #185264 | pST_DHN_TsDHN-1 (pBS0805) | addgene full sequence | sequence record 363784 | Addgene NGS Result
CCACCTGACGTCGACGGATCGGGAGATCTCCCGATCCCCTATGGTGCACTCTCAGTACAATCTGCTCTGA
TGCCGCATAGTTAAGCCAGTATCTGCTCCCTGCTTGTGTGTTGGAGGTCGCTGAGTAGTGCGCGAGCAAA
ATTTAAGCTACAACAAGGCAAGGCTTGACCGACAATTGCATGAAGAATCTGCTTAGGGTTAGGCGTTTTG
CGCTGCTTCGCGATGTACGGGCCAGATATACGCGTTGACATTGATTATTGACTAGTTATTAATAGTAATC
AATTACGGGGTCATTAGTTCATAGCCCATATATGGAGTTCCGCGTTACATAACTTACGGTAAATGGCCCG
CCTGGCTGACCGCCCAACGACCCCCGCCCATTGACGTCAATAATGACGTATGTTCCCATAGTAACGCCAA
TAGGGACTTTCCATTGACGTCAATGGGTGGAGTATTTACGGTAAACTGCCCACTTGGCAGTACATCAAGT
GTATCATATGCCAAGTACGCCCCCTATTGACGTCAATGACGGTAAATGGCCCGCCTGGCATTATGCCCAG
TACATGACCTTATGGGACTTTCCTACTTGGCAGTACATCTACGTATTAGTCATCGCTATTACCATGGTGA
TGCGGTTTTGGCAGTACATCAATGGGCGTGGATAGCGGTTTGACTCACGGGGATTTCCAAGTCTCCACCC
CATTGACGTCAATGGGAGTTTGTTTTGGCACCAAAATCAACGGGACTTTCCAAAATGTCGTAACAACTCC
GCCCCATTGACGCAAATGGGCGGTAGGCGTGTACGGTGGGAGGTCTATATAAGCAGAGCTCTCTGGCTAA
CTAGAGAACCCACTGCTTACTGGCTTATCGAAATTAATACGACTCACTATAGGGAGACCCAAGCTGGCTA
GCCACCATGGCCGAGGAGTACAAGAACGCCAGCGAGGAGTTCAAGAACGTGCCCGAGCACGAGACAACCC
CCAAGATCAGCACCACCGAGGAGCCCAGCGCCGAGGTGAAGGACAGGGGCTTCTTCGACTTCCTGGGCAA
GAAGAAGGAGGAGGTGAAGCCCCAGGAGACAACCACCCCCCTGGAGAGCGAGTTCGAGCACAAGGCCCAG
ATCAGCGAGCCCCCCGCCTTCGTGGCCAAGCATGAGGAGGAGCAGGAGACAAAGGAGAACAAGCCCACCC
TGGTGGAGCAGCTGCACCAGAAGCACGTGGAGGAGGAGGAGAACAAGCCCAGCCTGTTCGACAAGCTGCA
CAGGTCAAGTTCCAGTTCCTCATCATCATCAGACGAGGAGGGCGAGGACGGAGAGAAGAGGAAGAAGAAG
AAGGAGAAGAAGAAGACCGTGGAGGGCGAGGACAAGACCGAGGAGGAGAACAAGGGCGTGATGGACAAGA
TCAAGGAGAAGTTCCCCCACGCCAAGAAGACCGAGGACGACCACGCCCCCGTGGTTACCGGAGTGCCCGA
GACAGAGAAGATCGGCATGACCGAGAAAATAAAAGAGAAATTGCCAGGACATGGCAAGAAGCCCGAGGAC
AGCCCCGTGGTTGATACCGCTCCCGTGGTGGAGACAGCCACCCCCATCACCGCCGAGCACTCTGCTGAGC
ACCCCGCTGAGAACAAGGGCTTCCTGGAGAAAATTAAAGAGAAATTGCCTGGTCATCACGCCAAGGGCAC
CGAGGAGATGGAGAAGAAGGAGAAGGAGAGCGACGCCTGAACCCGCTGATCAGCCTCGACTGTGCCTTCT
AGTTGCCAGCCATCTGTTGTTTGCCCCTCCCCCGTGCCTTCCTTGACCCTGGAAGGTGCCACTCCCACTG
TCCTTTCCTAATAAAATGAGGAAATTGCATCGCATTGTCTGAGTAGGTGTCATTCTATTCTGGGGGGTGG
GGTGGGGCAGGACAGCAAGGGGGAGGATTGGGAAGACAATAGCAGGCATGCTGGGGATGCGGTGGGCTCT
ATGGCTTCTGAGGCGGAAAGAACCAGCTGGGGCTCTAGGGGGTATCCCC
[124 nt withheld, positions 2010-2133]
C
[91 nt withheld, positions 2135-2225]
A
[49 nt withheld, positions 2227-2275]
CCTTTGACGTTGGAGTCCACGTTCTTT
[37 nt withheld, positions 2303-2339]
ACCCTATCTCGGTCTATTCTTTTGATTTATAAGGGATTTTGCCGATTTCGGCCTATTGGTTAAAAAATGA
GCTGATTTAACAAAAATTTAACGCGAATTAATTCTGTGGAATGTGTGTCAGTTAGGGTGTGGAAAGTCCC
CAGGCTCCCCAGCAGGCAGAAGTATGCAAAGCATGCATCTCAATTAGTCAGCAACCAGGTGTGGAAAGTC
CCCAGGCTCCCCAGCAGGCAGAAGTATGCAAAGCATGCATCTCAATTAGTCAGCAACCATAGTCCCGCCC
CTAACTCCGCCCATCCCGCCCCTAACTCCGCCCAGTTCCGCCCATTCTCCGCCCCATGGCTGACTAATTT
TTTTTATTTATGCAGAGGCCGAGGCCGCCTCTGCCTCTGAGCTATTCCAGAAGTAGTGAGGAGGCTTTTT
TGGAGGCCTAGGCTTTTGCAAAAAGCTCCCGGGAGCTTGTATATCCATTTTCGGATCTGATCAGCACGTG
TTGACAATTAATCATCGGCATAGTATATCGGCATAGTATAATACGACAAGGTGAGGAACTAAACCATGGC
CAAGTTGACCAGTGCCGTTCCGGTGCTCACCGCGCGCGACGTCGCCGGAGCGGTCGAGTTCTGGACCGAC
CGGCTCGGGTTCTCCCGGGACTTCGTGGAGGACGACTTCGCCGGTGTGGTCCGGGACGACGTGACCCTGT
TCATCAGCGCGGTCCAGGACCAGGTGGTGCCGGACAACACCCTGGCCTGGGTGTGGGTGCGCGGCCTGGA
CGAGCTGTACGCCGAGTGGTCGGAGGTCGTGTCCACGAACTTCCGGGACGCCTCCGGGCCGGCCATGACC
GAGATCGGCGAGCAGCCGTGGGGGCGGGAGTTCGCCCTGCGCGACCCGGCCGGCAACTGCGTGCACTTCG
TGGCCGAGGAGCAGGACTGACACGTGCTACGAGATTTCGATTCCACCGCCGCCTTCTATGAAAGGTTGGG
CTTCGGAATCGTTTTCCGGGACGCCGGCTGGATGATCCTCCAGCGCGGGGATCTCATGCTGGAGTTCTTC
GCCCACCCCAACTTGTTTATTGCAGCTTATAATGGTTACAAATAAAGCAATAGCATCACAAATTTCACAA
ATAAAGCATTTTTTTCACTGCATTCTAGTTGTGGTTTGTCCAAACTCATCAATGTATCTTATCATGTCTG
TATACCGTCGACCTCTAGCTAGAGCTTGGCGTAATCATGGTCATAGCTGTTTCCTGTGTGAAATTGTTAT
CCGCTCACAATTCCACACAACATACGAGCCGGAAGCATAAAGTGTAAAGCCTGGGGTGCCTAATGAGTGA
GCTAACTTACATTAATTGCGTTGCGCTCACTGCCCGCTTTCCAGTCGGGAAACCTGTCGTGCCAGCTGCA
TTAATGAATCGGCCAACGCGCGGGGAGAGGCGGTTTGCGTATTGGGCGCTCTTCCGCTTCCTCGCTCACT
GACTCGCTGCGCTCGGTCGTTCGGCTGCGGCGAGCGGTATCAGCTCACTCAAAGGCGGTAATACGGTTAT
CCACAGAATCAGGGGATAACGCAGGAAAGAACATGTGAGCAAAAGGCCAGCAAAAGGCCAGGAACCGTAA
AAAGGCCGCGTTGCTGGCGTTTTTCCATAGGCTCCGCCCCCCTGACGAGCATCACAAAAATCGACGCTCA
AGTCAGAGGTGGCGAAACCCGACAGGACTATAAAGATACCAGGCGTTTCCCCCTGGAAGCTCCCTCGTGC
GCTCTCCTGTTCCGACCCTGCCGCTTACCGGATACCTGTCCGCCTTTCTCCCTTCGGGAAGCGTGGCGCT
TTCTCATAGCTCACGCTGTAGGTATCTCAGTTCGGTGTAGGTCGTTCGCTCCAAGCTGGGCTGTGTGCAC
GAACCCCCCGTTCAGCCCGACCGCTGCGCCTTATCCGGTAACTATCGTCTTGAGTCCAACCCGGTAAGAC
ACGACTTATCGCCACTGGCAGCAGCCACTGGTAACAGGATTAGCAGAGCGAGGTATGTAGGCGGTGCTAC
AGAGTTCTTGAAGTGGTGGCCTAACTACGGCTACACTAGAAGAACAGTATTTGGTATCTGCGCTCTGCTG
AAGCCAGTTACCTTCGGAAAAAGAGTTGGTAGCTCTTGATCCGGCAAACAAACCACCGCTGGTAGCGGTG
GTTTTTTTGTTTGCAAGCAGCAGATTACGCGCAGAAAAAAAGGATCTCAAGAAGATCCTTTGATCTTTTC
TACGGGGTCTGACGCTCAGTGGAACGAAAACTCACGTTAAGGGATTTTGGTCATGAGATTATCAAAAAGG
ATCTTCACCTAGATCCTTTTAAATTAAAAATGAAGTTTTAAATCAATCTAAAGTATATATGAGTAAACTT
GGTCTGACAGTTACCAATGCTTAATCAGTGAGGCACCTATCTCAGCGATCTGTCTATTTCGTTCATCCAT
AGTTGCCTGACTCCCCGTCGTGTAGATAACTACGATACGGGAGGGCTTACCATCTGGCCCCAGTGCTGCA
ATGATACCGCGAGACCCACGCTCACCGGCTCCAGATTTATCAGCAATAAACCAGCCAGCCGGAAGGGCCG
AGCGCAGAAGTGGTCCTGCAACTTTATCCGCCTCCATCCAGTCTATTAATTGTTGCCGGGAAGCTAGAGT
AAGTAGTTCGCCAGTTAATAGTTTGCGCAACGTTGTTGCCATTGCTACAGGCATCGTGGTGTCACGCTCG
TCGTTTGGTATGGCTTCATTCAGCTCCGGTTCCCAACGATCAAGGCGAGTTACATGATCCCCCATGTTGT
GCAAAAAAGCGGTTAGCTCCTTCGGTCCTCCGATCGTTGTCAGAAGTAAGTTGGCCGCAGTGTTATCACT
CATGGTTATGGCAGCACTGCATAATTCTCTTACTGTCATGCCATCCGTAAGATGCTTTTCTGTGACTGGT
GAGTACTCAACCAAGTCATTCTGAGAATAGTGTATGCGGCGACCGAGTTGCTCTTGCCCGGCGTCAATAC
GGGATAATACCGCGCCACATAGCAGAACTTTAAAAGTGCTCATCATTGGAAAACGTTCTTCGGGGCGAAA
ACTCTCAAGGATCTTACCGCTGTTGAGATCCAGTTCGATGTAACCCACTCGTGCACCCAACTGATCTTCA
GCATCTTTTACTTTCACCAGCGTTTCTGGGTGAGCAAAAACAGGAAGGCAAAATGCCGCAAAAAAGGGAA
TAAGGGCGACACGGAAATGTTGAATACTCATACTCTTCCTTTTTCAATATTATTGAAGCATTTATCAGGG
TTATTGTCTCATGAGCGGATACATATTTGAATGTATTTAGAAAAATAAACAAATAGGGGTTCCGCGCACA
TTTCCCCGAAAAGTG
Features (pLannotate 1.2.2; 21 found; start..end, strand, type, name):
     40..92      -  misc_feature   bom (fragment): basis of mobility region from pBR322
    247..626     +  enhancer       CMV enhancer: human cytomegalovirus immediate early enhancer
    627..830     +  promoter       CMV promoter: human cytomegalovirus (CMV) immediate early promoter
    826..859     +  LTR            5' LTR (truncated) (fragment): truncated 5' long terminal repeat (LTR) from HIV-1
    875..893     +  promoter       T7 promoter: promoter for bacteriophage T7 RNA polymerase
    917..1714    +  CDS            ERD10: ERD10_ARATH - Also known as LTI29, LTI45. Experimental evidence at protein level: Swiss-Prot protein existence level 1. From Arabidopsis thaliana (Mouse-ear cress).
   1740..1964    +  polyA_signal   bGH poly(A) signal: bovine growth hormone polyadenylation signal
   1968..1989    +  promoter       SV40 promoter (fragment): SV40 enhancer and early promoter
   2010..2438    +  rep_origin     f1 ori (sequence partly withheld): f1 bacteriophage origin of replication; arrow indicates direction of (+) strand synthesis
   2452..2781    +  promoter       SV40 promoter: SV40 enhancer and early promoter
   2829..2876    +  promoter       EM7 promoter: synthetic bacterial promoter&nbsp
   2895..3269    +  CDS            BleoR: antibiotic-binding protein; Sh ble from Streptoalloteichus hindustanus; confers resistance to bleomycin, phleomycin, and Zeocin™
   3279..3404    +  CDS            ble (fragment): BLE_KLEPN - Experimental evidence at protein level: Swiss-Prot protein existence level 1. Binding protein with a strong affinity to the bleomycin family of antibiotics. Binds to CL990; an antimitotic-antibiotic compound. From Klebsiella pneumoniae.
   3399..3520    +  polyA_signal   SV40 poly(A) signal: SV40 polyadenylation signal
   3593..3609    -  protein_bind   lac operator: The lac repressor binds to the lac operator to inhibit transcription in E. coli. This inhibition can be relieved by adding lactose or isopropyl-β-D-thiogalactopyranoside (IPTG). lac repressor encoded by lacI
   3617..3647    -  promoter       lac promoter: promoter for the E. coli lac operon
   3662..3683    -  protein_bind   CAP binding site: CAP binding activates transcription in the presence of cAMP. E. coli catabolite activator protein
   3696..3788    -  CDS            lacI (fragment): lac repressor; lacI; The lac repressor binds to the lac operator to inhibit transcription in E. coli. This inhibition can be relieved by adding lactose or isopropyl-β-D-thiogalactopyranoside (IPTG).
   3971..4559    -  rep_origin     ori: high-copy-number ColE1/pMB1/pBR322/pUC origin of replication
   4730..5590    -  CDS            AmpR: β-lactamase; bla; confers resistance to ampicillin, carbenicillin, and related antibiotics
   5591..5695    -  promoter       AmpR promoter: bla
