[The description below was written by a language model from this plasmid's Addgene catalogue record and pLannotate feature annotations shown in this document.]
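Description:
pST_DHN_TsDHN-1 (pBS0805) is a 5.7 kb mammalian expression plasmid that carries the coding sequence for DHN_TsDHN-1, a protein from the plant Eutrema salsugineum. The backbone is recorded as YK 02. The roughly 800 bp insert was introduced by Gibson cloning and sits downstream of the human cytomegalovirus immediate-early enhancer and promoter, followed by the bovine growth hormone polyadenylation signal, giving strong constitutive expression after transfection. A T7 promoter lies between the CMV promoter and the open reading frame and could support in vitro transcription or serve as a sequencing site. The automated annotation labels the coding region as Arabidopsis ERD10, a dehydrin. This reflects similarity to the closest database entry rather than the actual source species, which the catalogue gives as E. salsugineum. No epitope tag or reporter fusion is annotated. The short HIV-1 LTR and extra SV40 promoter fragments are probably incidental matches.

In bacteria the plasmid is maintained at high copy through a ColE1/pUC-type origin and selected with ampicillin via the β-lactamase gene. An f1 origin is also present. A second cassette places the Sh ble bleomycin/Zeocin resistance gene under tandem SV40 early and EM7 promoters with an SV40 polyadenylation signal, so it could in principle allow Zeocin selection in both mammalian cells and E. coli.

The construct was made to test whether proteins from extremotolerant organisms can protect human cells. The depositors report it as one of the top performers in their apoptosis assay, where its expression attenuated apoptosis. Their negative control was the empty pSecTag2 B vector.
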