Addgene plasmid #185264: pST_DHN_TsDHN-1 (pBS0805)
Purpose: For the mammalian expression of the Eutrema salsugineum protein DHN_TsDHN-1. This is one of the top performing targets in our apoptosis assay (it protected from apoptosis).
Depositing lab: Pamela Silver. Depositing organization: Harvard Medical School. Publication: Natural and Designed Proteins Inspired by Extremotolerant Organisms Can Form Condensates and Attenuate Apoptosis in Human Cells. Veling MT, Nguyen DT, Thadani NN, Oster ME, Rollins NJ, Brock KP, Bethel NP, Lim S, Baker D, Way JC, Marks DS, Chang RL, Silver PA. ACS Synth Biol. 2022 Mar 18;11(3):1292-1302. doi: 10.1021/acssynbio.1c00572. Epub 2022 Feb 18. PubMed 35176859.
Backbone
  Vector backbone: YK 02
  Vector type: Mammalian Expression
Growth in bacteria
  Bacterial resistance: Ampicillin, 100 μg/mL
  Growth temperature: 37°C
  Growth strain: DH5alpha
  Copy number: High Copy
Gene/Insert
  Gene/Insert name: DHN_TsDHN-1
  Species: E. salsugineum
  Insert size (bp): 804
  Cloning method: Gibson Cloning
Terms and licenses: Academic/Nonprofit Terms; Industry Terms: Not Available to Industry
Depositor comments: This is one of the top performing targets in our apoptosis assay (it protected from apoptosis). See supplemental table 2 in our paper to see its performance in our assay. The negative control for this assay is pSecTag2 B which can be obtained from Thermo here https://www.thermofisher.com/order/catalog/product/V90020
How to cite: pST_DHN_TsDHN-1 (pBS0805) was a gift from Pamela Silver (Addgene plasmid # 185264 ; http://n2t.net/addgene:185264 ; RRID:Addgene_185264)
